Addgene plasmid #214277: pCMV-mScarlet-I-eDHFR-ORP5(ΔPH)
Purpose: Mammalian expression of ORP5(ΔPH) fused to mScarlet-I-tagged E. coli DHFR
Depositing lab: Shinya Tsukiji. Depositing organization: Nagoya Institute of Technology. Publication: ORP9-PH domain-based fluorescent reporters for visualizing phosphatidylinositol 4-phosphate dynamics in living cells. Ajiki M, Yoshikawa M, Miyazaki T, Kawasaki A, Aoki K, Nakatsu F, Tsukiji S. RSC Chem Biol. 2024 Apr 24;5(6):544-555. doi: 10.1039/d3cb00232b. eCollection 2024 Jun 5. PubMed 38846081.
Backbone
  Vector backbone: pEGFP-C1
  Backbone manufacturer: Clontech
  Backbone size w/o insert (bp): 3945
  Vector type: Mammalian Expression
Growth in bacteria
  Bacterial resistance: Kanamycin, 50 μg/mL
  Growth temperature: 37°C
  Growth strain: DH5alpha
  Copy number: High Copy
Gene/Insert
  Gene/Insert name: mScarlet-I-eDHFR-ORP5(253-879)
  Species: H. sapiens (human)
  Insert size (bp): 3224
  Entrez Gene: OSBPL5 (a.k.a. OBPH1, ORP5)
  Promoter: CMV
  Cloning method: Restriction Enzyme; 5′ cloning site AgeI (not destroyed); 3′ cloning site XmaI (not destroyed)
Terms and licenses: Academic/Nonprofit Terms; Industry Terms: Not Available to Industry
Depositor comments: Please visit https://www.biorxiv.org/content/10.1101/2023.12.14.571782v1 for bioRxiv preprint.
How to cite: pCMV-mScarlet-I-eDHFR-ORP5(ΔPH) was a gift from Shinya Tsukiji (Addgene plasmid # 214277 ; http://n2t.net/addgene:214277 ; RRID:Addgene_214277)
