[The description below was written by a language model from this plasmid's Addgene catalogue record and pLannotate feature annotations shown in this document.]
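Description:
pCMV-mScarlet-I-eDHFR-ORP5(ΔPH) is a mammalian expression plasmid built on the Clontech pEGFP-C1 backbone, with the original fluorescent protein region replaced by a three-part fusion cloned between AgeI and XmaI sites. It is about 7.2 kb in total and replicates at high copy in E. coli from a ColE1/pUC-type origin. An f1 phage origin is also present. Selection relies on the Tn5 NeoR/KanR gene, which sits behind both a bacterial (bla-type) promoter and the SV40 enhancer/early promoter and ends with an HSV TK polyadenylation signal. The same cassette therefore gives kanamycin resistance in bacteria and can support G418 selection in mammalian cells. The short large T antigen, ble and bGH poly(A) fragments in the annotation appear to be backbone remnants or partial matches rather than functional units.

The human CMV immediate-early enhancer and promoter drive a single open reading frame that is terminated by the SV40 poly(A) signal. From the N-terminus it encodes the red fluorescent protein mScarlet-I (annotated generically as mScarlet), E. coli dihydrofolate reductase (folA, eDHFR), and residues 253–879 of human ORP5 (OSBPL5), a truncation that lacks the pleckstrin homology domain. Short linker and MCS-derived segments separate the modules. eDHFR is commonly used as a binding tag for trimethoprim-based ligands, although the record does not say how it is used here. The stated purpose is simply mammalian expression of the tagged ORP5(ΔPH) protein. The associated publication concerns fluorescent reporters for imaging phosphatidylinositol 4-phosphate dynamics in living cells, which suggests the plasmid serves as a visualisable ORP5 variant in that lipid-signalling work.
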