Features (pLannotate 1.2.2; 17 found; start..end, strand, type, name):
     61..364     +  enhancer       CMV enhancer: human cytomegalovirus immediate early enhancer
    365..568     +  promoter       CMV promoter: human cytomegalovirus (CMV) immediate early promoter
    613..1308    +  CDS            mScarlet: mScarlet is a basic (constitutively fluorescent) red fluorescent protein published in 2016, derived from synthetic construct. It has moderate acid sensitivity.
   1309..1326    +  misc_feature   MCS (fragment): multiple cloning site
   1366..1842    +  CDS            folA: DYR_ECOLI - Also known as tmrA. Experimental evidence at protein level: Swiss-Prot protein existence level 1. Key enzyme in folate metabolism. Catalyzes an essential reaction for de novo glycine and purine synthesis, and for DNA precursor synthesis. From Escherichia coli (strain K12).
   1903..3786    +  CDS            OSBPL5 (fragment): OSBL5_HUMAN - Also known as KIAA1534, OBPH1 From Homo sapiens (Human).
   3790..3833    +  misc_feature   MCS (fragment): multiple cloning site
   3850..3934    +  CDS            large T antigen (fragment): large T antigen from SV40 (simian virus 40)
   3957..4078    +  polyA_signal   SV40 poly(A) signal: SV40 polyadenylation signal
   4112..4540    -  rep_origin     f1 ori (sequence partly withheld): f1 bacteriophage origin of replication; arrow indicates direction of (+) strand synthesis
   4567..4671    +  promoter       AmpR promoter: bla
   4673..5030    +  promoter       SV40 promoter: SV40 enhancer and early promoter
   5065..5859    +  CDS            NeoR/KanR: aminoglycoside phosphotransferase from Tn5; aph(3')-II (or nptII); confers resistance to neomycin, kanamycin, and G418 (Geneticin®)
   5880..6032    +  CDS            ble (fragment): BLE_KLEPN - Experimental evidence at protein level: Swiss-Prot protein existence level 1. Binding protein with a strong affinity to the bleomycin family of antibiotics. Binds to CL990; an antimitotic-antibiotic compound. From Klebsiella pneumoniae.
   6091..6138    +  polyA_signal   HSV TK poly(A) signal: herpes simplex virus thymidine kinase polyadenylation signal (Cole and Stacy, 1985)
   6229..6245    -  polyA_signal   bGH poly(A) signal (fragment): bovine growth hormone polyadenylation signal
   6467..7055    +  rep_origin     ori: high-copy-number ColE1/pMB1/pBR322/pUC origin of replication
>Addgene plasmid #214277 | pCMV-mScarlet-I-eDHFR-ORP5(ΔPH) | addgene full sequence | sequence record 423506 | Addgene NGS Result
TAGTTATTAATAGTAATCAATTACGGGGTCATTAGTTCATAGCCCATATATGGAGTTCCGCGTTACATAA
CTTACGGTAAATGGCCCGCCTGGCTGACCGCCCAACGACCCCCGCCCATTGACGTCAATAATGACGTATG
TTCCCATAGTAACGCCAATAGGGACTTTCCATTGACGTCAATGGGTGGAGTATTTACGGTAAACTGCCCA
CTTGGCAGTACATCAAGTGTATCATATGCCAAGTACGCCCCCTATTGACGTCAATGACGGTAAATGGCCC
GCCTGGCATTATGCCCAGTACATGACCTTATGGGACTTTCCTACTTGGCAGTACATCTACGTATTAGTCA
TCGCTATTACCATGGTGATGCGGTTTTGGCAGTACATCAATGGGCGTGGATAGCGGTTTGACTCACGGGG
ATTTCCAAGTCTCCACCCCATTGACGTCAATGGGAGTTTGTTTTGGCACCAAAATCAACGGGACTTTCCA
AAATGTCGTAACAACTCCGCCCCATTGACGCAAATGGGCGGTAGGCGTGTACGGTGGGAGGTCTATATAA
GCAGAGCTGGTTTAGTGAACCGTCAGATCCGCTAGCGCTACCGGTCGCCACCATGGTGAGCAAGGGCGAG
GCAGTGATCAAGGAGTTCATGCGGTTCAAGGTGCACATGGAGGGCTCCATGAACGGCCACGAGTTCGAGA
TCGAGGGCGAGGGCGAGGGCCGCCCCTACGAGGGCACCCAGACCGCCAAGCTGAAGGTGACCAAGGGTGG
CCCCCTGCCCTTCTCCTGGGACATCCTGTCCCCTCAGTTCATGTACGGCTCCAGGGCCTTCACCAAGCAC
CCCGCCGACATCCCCGACTACTATAAGCAGTCCTTCCCCGAGGGCTTCAAGTGGGAGCGCGTGATGAACT
TCGAGGACGGCGGCGCCGTGACCGTGACCCAGGACACCTCCCTGGAGGACGGCACCCTGATCTACAAGGT
GAAGCTCCGCGGCACCAACTTCCCTCCTGACGGCCCCGTAATGCAGAAGAAGACAATGGGCTGGGAAGCG
TCCACCGAGCGGTTGTACCCCGAGGACGGCGTGCTGAAGGGCGACATTAAGATGGCCCTGCGCCTGAAGG
ACGGCGGCCGCTACCTGGCGGACTTCAAGACCACCTACAAGGCCAAGAAGCCCGTGCAGATGCCCGGCGC
CTACAACGTCGACCGCAAGTTGGACATCACCTCCCACAACGAGGACTACACCGTGGTGGAACAGTACGAA
CGCTCCGAGGGCCGCCACTCCACCGGCGGCATGGACGAGCTGTACAAGTCCGGACTCAGATCTCGAAGCG
CGGCCGCGGGAGCAGGAGGAGCAGCTCGAGCGGCGATGATTTCTCTGATTGCCGCTCTGGCCGTGGACAG
AGTGATCGGCATGGAAAACGCCATGCCTTGGAACCTGCCTGCCGATCTGGCCTGGTTCAAGCGGAATACC
CTGAACAAGCCCGTGATCATGGGCAGACACACCTGGGAGTCTATCGGCAGACCTCTGCCTGGCCGGAAGA
ACATCATTCTGTCTAGCCAGCCTGGCACCGACGATAGAGTGACATGGGTCAAGAGCGTGGACGAGGCCAT
TGCTGCTTGCGGAGATGTGCCTGAGATCATGGTTATCGGCGGAGGCCGGGTGTACGAGCAGTTTCTGCCT
AAGGCTCAGAAGCTGTACCTGACACACATCGACGCCGAGGTGGAAGGCGATACACACTTCCCCGACTACG
AGCCCGATGACTGGGAGAGCGTGTTCAGCGAGTTTCACGACGCCGACGCTCAGAACAGCCACAGCTACTG
CTTCGAGATCCTGGAAAGACGCGCCGGATCTGGGGGCGGTACCGGAGCTGGAGGGAGCGGCGGGGGAAGT
CGAGCTCAAGCTTCGTGCAAGCCGGGCCGAGACGGGGAGCCAGGGACCTCGCCAGACGCATCACCCTCAT
CGCTCTGTGGGCTGCCAGCCTCAGCCACCGTCCACCCAGACCAAGACCTGTTCCCACTGAACGGGTCTTC
CCTGGAGAACGATGCATTCTCAGACAAGTCGGAGAGAGAGAACCCTGAGGAGTCAGATACCGAGACCCAG
GACCATAGCCGGAAGACGGAGAGTGGCAGCGACCAGTCAGAGACCCCTGGGGCCCCGGTGCGGAGAGGGA
CCACCTATGTGGAGCAGGTCCAGGAGGAGCTGGGGGAGCTGGGCGAGGCGTCCCAGGTGGAGACAGTGTC
AGAGGAGAACAAGAGTCTGATGTGGACCCTGCTGAAGCAGCTACGGCCAGGCATGGACCTGTCCCGCGTG
GTGCTACCCACGTTCGTACTGGAGCCGCGCTCCTTCCTGAACAAGCTCTCCGACTACTACTACCACGCAG
ACCTGCTCTCCAGGGCTGCGGTGGAGGAGGATGCCTACAGCCGCATGAAGCTGGTGCTGCGGTGGTACCT
GTCTGGCTTCTACAAGAAGCCCAAGGGAATCAAGAAGCCGTACAACCCCATCCTGGGGGAGACCTTCCGC
TGCTGCTGGTTCCACCCGCAGACTGACAGCCGCACATTCTACATAGCAGAGCAGGTGTCCCACCACCCGC
CCGTGTCTGCCTTCCACGTCAGCAACCGGAAGGACGGCTTCTGCATCAGTGGCAGCATCACAGCCAAGTC
CAGGTTTTATGGGAACTCGCTGTCGGCGCTGCTGGACGGCAAAGCCACGCTCACCTTCCTGAACCGAGCC
GAGGATTACACCCTTACCATGCCCTACGCCCACTGCAAAGGAATCCTGTATGGCACGATGACCCTGGAGC
TGGGTGGGAAGGTCACCATCGAGTGTGCGAAGAACAACTTCCAGGCCCAGCTGGAATTCAAACTCAAGCC
CTTCTTCGGGGGTAGCACCAGCATCAACCAGATCTCGGGAAAGATCACGTCGGGAGAGGAAGTCCTGGCG
AGCCTCAGTGGCCACTGGGACAGGGACGTGTTTATCAAGGAGGAAGGGAGCGGAAGCAGTGCGCTTTTCT
GGACCCCGAGCGGGGAGGTCCGCAGACAGAGGCTGAGGCAGCACACGGTGCCGCTGGAGGAGCAGACGGA
GCTGGAGTCCGAGAGGCTCTGGCAGCACGTCACCAGGGCCATCAGCAAGGGCGACCAGCACAGGGCCACA
CAGGAGAAGTTTGCACTGGAGGAGGCACAGCGGCAGCGGGCCCGTGAGCGGCAGGAGAGCCTCATGCCCT
GGAAGCCGCAGCTGTTCCACCTGGACCCCATCACCCAGGAGTGGCACTACCGATACGAGGACCACAGCCC
CTGGGACCCCCTGAAGGACATCGCCCAGTTTGAGCAAGACGGGATCCTGCGGACCTTGCAGCAGGAGGCC
GTGGCCCGCCAGACCACCTTCCTGGGCAGCCCAGGGCCCAGGCACGAGAGGTCTGGCCCAGACCAGCGGC
TTCGCAAGGCCAGCGACCAGCCCTCCGGCCACAGCCAGGCCACGGAGAGCAGCGGATCCACGCCTGAGTC
CTGCCCAGAGCTCTCAGACGAGGAGCAGGATGGTGACTTTGTCCCTGGCGGTGAGAGCCCATGCCCTCGG
TGCAGGAAGGAGGCGCGGCGGCTGCAGGCCCTGCACGAGGCCATCCTCTCCATCCGAGAGGCCCAGCAGG
AGCTGCACAGGCACCTCTCGGCCATGCTGAGCTCCACGGCACGGGCAGCACAGGCACCGACCCCAGGCCT
CCTGCAGAGCCCCCGATCCTGGTTCCTGCTCTGCGTGTTCCTGGCGTGTCAGCTGTTCATTAACCACATC
CTCAAATAGAAGCTTCGAATTCTGCAGTCGACGGTACCGCGGGCCCGGGATCCACCGGATCTAGATAACT
GATCATAATCAGCCATACCACATTTGTAGAGGTTTTACTTGCTTTAAAAAACCTCCCACACCTCCCCCTG
AACCTGAAACATAAAATGAATGCAATTGTTGTTGTTAACTTGTTTATTGCAGCTTATAATGGTTACAAAT
AAAGCAATAGCATCACAAATTTCACAAATAAAGCATTTTTTTCACTGCATTCTAGTTGTGGTTTGTCCAA
ACTCATCAATGTATCTTAAGGCGTAAATTGTAAGCGTTAATATTTTGTTAAAATTCGCGTTAAATTTTTG
TTAAATCAGCTCATTTTTTAACCAATAGGCCGAAATCGGCAAAATCCCTTATAAATCAAAAGAATAGACC
GAGATAGGGT
[37 nt withheld, positions 4211-4247]
AAAGAACGTGGACTCCAACGTCAAAGG
[49 nt withheld, positions 4275-4323]
T
[91 nt withheld, positions 4325-4415]
G
[124 nt withheld, positions 4417-4540]
CAGGTGGCACTTTTCGGGGAAATGTGCGCGGAACCCCTATTTGTTTATTTTTCTAAATACATTCAAATAT
GTATCCGCTCATGAGACAATAACCCTGATAAATGCTTCAATAATATTGAAAAAGGAAGAGTCCTGAGGCG
GAAAGAACCAGCTGTGGAATGTGTGTCAGTTAGGGTGTGGAAAGTCCCCAGGCTCCCCAGCAGGCAGAAG
TATGCAAAGCATGCATCTCAATTAGTCAGCAACCAGGTGTGGAAAGTCCCCAGGCTCCCCAGCAGGCAGA
AGTATGCAAAGCATGCATCTCAATTAGTCAGCAACCATAGTCCCGCCCCTAACTCCGCCCATCCCGCCCC
TAACTCCGCCCAGTTCCGCCCATTCTCCGCCCCATGGCTGACTAATTTTTTTTATTTATGCAGAGGCCGA
GGCCGCCTCGGCCTCTGAGCTATTCCAGAAGTAGTGAGGAGGCTTTTTTGGAGGCCTAGGCTTTTGCAAA
GATCGATCAAGAGACAGGATGAGGATCGTTTCGCATGATTGAACAAGATGGATTGCACGCAGGTTCTCCG
GCCGCTTGGGTGGAGAGGCTATTCGGCTATGACTGGGCACAACAGACAATCGGCTGCTCTGATGCCGCCG
TGTTCCGGCTGTCAGCGCAGGGGCGCCCGGTTCTTTTTGTCAAGACCGACCTGTCCGGTGCCCTGAATGA
ACTGCAAGACGAGGCAGCGCGGCTATCGTGGCTGGCCACGACGGGCGTTCCTTGCGCAGCTGTGCTCGAC
GTTGTCACTGAAGCGGGAAGGGACTGGCTGCTATTGGGCGAAGTGCCGGGGCAGGATCTCCTGTCATCTC
ACCTTGCTCCTGCCGAGAAAGTATCCATCATGGCTGATGCAATGCGGCGGCTGCATACGCTTGATCCGGC
TACCTGCCCATTCGACCACCAAGCGAAACATCGCATCGAGCGAGCACGTACTCGGATGGAAGCCGGTCTT
GTCGATCAGGATGATCTGGACGAAGAGCATCAGGGGCTCGCGCCAGCCGAACTGTTCGCCAGGCTCAAGG
CGAGCATGCCCGACGGCGAGGATCTCGTCGTGACCCATGGCGATGCCTGCTTGCCGAATATCATGGTGGA
AAATGGCCGCTTTTCTGGATTCATCGACTGTGGCCGGCTGGGTGTGGCGGACCGCTATCAGGACATAGCG
TTGGCTACCCGTGATATTGCTGAAGAGCTTGGCGGCGAATGGGCTGACCGCTTCCTCGTGCTTTACGGTA
TCGCCGCTCCCGATTCGCAGCGCATCGCCTTCTATCGCCTTCTTGACGAGTTCTTCTGAGCGGGACTCTG
GGGTTCGAAATGACCGACCAAGCGACGCCCAACCTGCCATCACGAGATTTCGATTCCACCGCCGCCTTCT
ATGAAAGGTTGGGCTTCGGAATCGTTTTCCGGGACGCCGGCTGGATGATCCTCCAGCGCGGGGATCTCAT
GCTGGAGTTCTTCGCCCACCCTAGGGGGAGGCTAACTGAAACACGGAAGGAGACAATACCGGAAGGAACC
CGCGCTATGACGGCAATAAAAAGACAGAATAAAACGCACGGTGTTGGGTCGTTTGTTCATAAACGCGGGG
TTCGGTCCCAGGGCTGGCACTCTGTCGATACCCCACCGAGACCCCATTGGGGCCAATACGCCCGCGTTTC
TTCCTTTTCCCCACCCCACCCCCCAAGTTCGGGTGAAGGCCCAGGGCTCGCAGCCAACGTCGGGGCGGCA
GGCCCTGCCATAGCCTCAGGTTACTCATATATACTTTAGATTGATTTAAAACTTCATTTTTAATTTAAAA
GGATCTAGGTGAAGATCCTTTTTGATAATCTCATGACCAAAATCCCTTAACGTGAGTTTTCGTTCCACTG
AGCGTCAGACCCCGTAGAAAAGATCAAAGGATCTTCTTGAGATCCTTTTTTTCTGCGCGTAATCTGCTGC
TTGCAAACAAAAAAACCACCGCTACCAGCGGTGGTTTGTTTGCCGGATCAAGAGCTACCAACTCTTTTTC
CGAAGGTAACTGGCTTCAGCAGAGCGCAGATACCAAATACTGTTCTTCTAGTGTAGCCGTAGTTAGGCCA
CCACTTCAAGAACTCTGTAGCACCGCCTACATACCTCGCTCTGCTAATCCTGTTACCAGTGGCTGCTGCC
AGTGGCGATAAGTCGTGTCTTACCGGGTTGGACTCAAGACGATAGTTACCGGATAAGGCGCAGCGGTCGG
GCTGAACGGGGGGTTCGTGCACACAGCCCAGCTTGGAGCGAACGACCTACACCGAACTGAGATACCTACA
GCGTGAGCTATGAGAAAGCGCCACGCTTCCCGAAGGGAGAAAGGCGGACAGGTATCCGGTAAGCGGCAGG
GTCGGAACAGGAGAGCGCACGAGGGAGCTTCCAGGGGGAAACGCCTGGTATCTTTATAGTCCTGTCGGGT
TTCGCCACCTCTGACTTGAGCGTCGATTTTTGTGATGCTCGTCAGGGGGGCGGAGCCTATGGAAAAACGC
CAGCAACGCGGCCTTTTTACGGTTCCTGGCCTTTTGCTGGCCTTTTGCTCACATGTTCTTTCCTGCGTTA
TCCCCTGATTCTGTGGATAACCGTATTACCGCCATGCAT
